>Addgene plasmid #20022 | pENTR4 TNRC6B | depositor full sequence | sequence record 9445 | Author sequence
CTTTCCTGCGTTATCCCCTGATTCTGTGGATAACCGTATTACCGCTAGCATGGATCTCGGGGACGTCTAA
CTACTAAGCGAGAGTAGGGAACTGCCAGGCATCAAATAAAACGAAAGGCTCAGTCGGAAGACTGGGCCTT
TCGTTTTATCTGTTGTTTGTCGGTGAACGCTCTCCTGAGTAGGACAAATCCGCCGGGAGCGGATTTGAAC
GTTGTGAAGCAACGGCCCGGAGGGTGGCGGGCAGGACGCCCGCCATAAACTGCCAGGCATCAAACTAAGC
AGAAGGCCATCCTGACGGATGGCCTTTTTGCGTTTCTACAAACTCTTCCTGTTAGTTAGTTACTTAAGCT
CGGGCCCCAAATAATGATTTTATTTTGACTGATAGTGACCTGTTCGTTGCAACAAATTGATAAGCAATGC
TTTTTTATAATGCCAACTTTGTACAAAAAAGCAGGCTCCACCATGGGAACCAATTCAGTCGACATGAGAG
AGAAGGAGCAAGAAAGGGAAGAACAGTTAATGGAAGACAAGAAAAGGAAGAAAGAGGATAAAAAGAAAAA
AGAAGCCACTCAGAAGGTCACGGAACAAAAAACCAAAGTGCCCGAAGTGACGAAACCAAGTTTAAGCCAA
CCAACGGCCGCCAGCCCAATTGGCAGCTCTCCATCGCCACCAGTCAATGGTGGCAACAATGCCAAAAGGG
TGGCAGTGCCGAACGGACAACCGCCAAGCGCCGCCCGCTACATGCCTCGGGAGGTGCCGCCGCGATTCCG
TTGCCAGCAGGACCACAAAGTGTTACTAAAACGTGGGCAGCCCCCTCCACCGTCCTGCATGCTCCTTGGG
GGTGGGGCAGGGCCTCCTCCCTGCACAGCACCTGGAGCAAACCCAAACAACGCACAAGTGACAGGAGCGC
TGCTGCAGAGTGAGAGTGGGACTGCGCCAGACTCAACCCTTGGAGGTGCTGCTGCTTCAAATTATGCAAA
TTCCACTTGGGGCTCGGGAGCCTCCTCCAACAACGGCACCTCCCCCAACCCAATTCACATCTGGGACAAG
GTGATTGTAGACGGGTCTGACATGGAAGAGTGGCCTTGTATTGCCAGCAAAGACACTGAATCTTCTTCCG
AAAACACCACCGATAACAACAGTGCCTCGAACCCTGGCTCTGAGAAGAGCACTCTGCCAGGAAGCACCAC
TAGTAACAAAGGAAAAGGGAGCCAGTGCCAGTCTGCAAGTTCTGGGAACGAATGTAATCTTGGGGTCTGG
AAATCTGACCCTAAGGCTAAATCTGTTCAATCTTCCAACTCTACTACAGAGAACAACAATGGACTAGGAA
ATTGGAGGAATGTGAGTGGTCAGGATAGAATTGGACCTGGCTCTGGCTTCAGCAACTTTAACCCAAATAG
CAACCCATCTGCCTGGCCAGCACTGGTCCAAGAAGGAACTTCTAGGAAAGGGGCATTGGAAACAGATAAT
AGTAATTCCAGTGCACAGGTTAGCACAGTAGGTCAGACATCCAGGGAACAGCAGTCAAAGATGGAAAATG
CGGGTGTTAATTTTGTTGTCTCTGGCAGAGAACAGGCTCAAATTCATAACACTGATGGACCAAAAAATGG
AAACACTAACTCCTTGAACTTAAGTTCACCAAACCCCATGGAGAATAAGGGAATGCCCTTTGGAATGGGC
TTGGGGAACACCTCCAGGAGCACTGATGCCCCTTCACAAAGCACTGGAGATCGAAAGACTGGGAGTGTTG
GATCTTGGGGTGCAGCTAGGGGGCCTTCTGGAACTGACACAGTCTCTGGACAAAGCAATTCTGGAAACAA
TGGGAACAATGGAAAAGAGAGAGAGGACTCCTGGAAAGGAGCTTCTGTTCAGAAATCAACTGGGTCAAAA
AATGACTCTTGGGACAACAATAACAGGTCTACGGGTGGGTCCTGGAACTTTGGCCCCCAGGACTCTAATG
ACAACAAATGGGGTGAAGGGAACAAAATGACATCTGGGGTCTCTCAGGGAGAATGGAAACAGCCGACTGG
GTCTGATGAGTTGAAAATTGGAGAATGGAGTGGTCCAAACCAACCAAATTCTAGCACTGGAGCATGGGAC
AATCAAAAGGGCCACCCCCTCCCTGAAAACCAAGGCAATGCCCAGGCTCCCTGTTGGGGAAGATCTTCCA
GCTCCACAGGAAGTGAAGTTGGAGGTCAAAGCACTGGAAGCAACCACAAAGCAGGAAGTAGTGACAGTCA
TAACTCTGGCCGTCGGTCGTACAGGCCCACACATCCTGATTGTCAGGCTGTCTTGCAGACTCTTTTGAGC
CGAACTGATTTGGACCCCAGGGTGCTCTCAAACACTGGCTGGGGCCAAACTCAAATTAAGCAGGACACAG
TGTGGGACATTGAAGAGGTGCCAAGGCCTGAGGGGAAATCTGACAAAGGAACTGAGGGGTGGGAGAGCGC
TGCCACACAGACCAAGAACTCAGGGGGCTGGGGAGATGCACCCAGCCAAAGCAATCAAATGAAGTCTGGA
TGGGGGGAGCTCTCAGCCTCTACAGAGTGGAAAGACCCCAAGAACACAGGAGGCTGGAATGACTACAAGA
ACAACAACTCTTCCAACTGGGGAGGAGGACGACCTGATGAAAAGACACCTTCCTCTTGGAATGAGAATCC
CAGCAAGGATCAGGGGTGGGGAGGTGGACGCCAGCCCAATCAAGGATGGTCTTCTGGAAAGAATGGTTGG
GGGGAGGAAGTCGATCAGACAAAAAACAGCAATTGGGAAAGTTCTGCAAGTAAACCTGTGTCTGGGTGGG
GTGAAGGAGGGCAGAATGAAATCGGGACTTGGGGTAATGGTGGCAATGCAAGCCTAGCTTCAAAAGGTGG
GTGGGAGGATTGCAAAAGATCCCCAGCATGGAATGAGACGGGCCGACAGCCCAATTCCTGGAATAAACAA
CACCAACAGCAGCAGCCCCCACAGCAGCCGCCGCCACCACAACCAGAGGCTTCTGGTTCGTGGGGAGGCC
CACCCCCACCACCTCCAGGCAACGTTCGACCTTCCAATTCCAGCTGGAGCAGCGGGCCACAGCCTGCAAC
ACCTAAGGATGAGGAACCCAGTGGTTGGGAAGAGCCATCCCCACAGTCAATTAGTCGGAAAATGGACATT
GATGATGGCACTTCAGCATGGGGAGACCCTAACAGTTATAACTACAAGAATGTGAATCTGTGGGATAAGA
ATTCCCAAGGGGGCCCAGCACCTCGAGAACCAAACCTGCCCACCCCAATGACCAGTAAATCGGCATCAGA
TTCCAAATCTATGCAAGACGGCTGGGGGGAGAGTGACGGGCCAGTCACAGGAGCTCGCCATCCCAGCTGG
GAAGAGGAGGAGGATGGAGGAGTCTGGAACACCACTGGCTCTCAGGGCAGTGCTTCCTCCCACAACTCAG
CAAGCTGGGGACAAGGAGGAAAGAAACAAATGAAGTGCTCACTCAAAGGAGGAAACAATGATTCATGGAT
GAATCCTCTTGCCAAACAGTTTTCAAATATGGGATTGCTGAGTCAGACTGAAGATAATCCAAGCAGCAAA
ATGGATTTGTCTGTAGGAAGCCTTTCAGATAAAAAATTTGATGTGGACAAGCGAGCGATGAATCTCGGGG
ATTTTAATGATATCATGAGGAAGGATCGATCTGGGTTCCGTCCACCTAATTCCAAAGACATGGGAACCAC
AGATAGTGGGCCTTATTTTGAGAAGGGCGGTAGTCATGGTTTGTTTGGAAACAGCACAGCACAATCGAGA
GGTCTGCACACACCCGTGCAGCCACTAAATTCTTCTCCCAGTCTCCGGGCGCAAGTGCCTCCCCAGTTTA
TTTCCCCCCAGGTTTCTGCCTCAATGCTCAAGCAGTTTCCCAACAGTGGCCTGAGTCCAGGTCTTTTCAA
TGTGGGGCCCCAGTTATCTCCTCAACAAATTGCCATGCTGAGCCAGCTTCCACAAATTCCCCAGTTTCAG
TTGGCATGTCAGCTTCTCTTGCAGCAGCAGCAACAGCAGCAGTTGTTACAGAACCAGAGAAAGATTTCTC
AAGCTGTACGCCAACAGCAAGAGCAGCAGCTGGCTCGAATGGTGAGTGCACTGCAGCAGCAGCAGCAGCA
GCAGCAGAGGCAGCCAGGCATGAAGCACTCGCCCTCTCATCCTGTTGGGCCCAAGCCGCATCTGGACAAC
ATGGTACCCAACGCATTGAATGTGGGGCTCCCAGACCTTCAAACCAAAGGGCCAATACCTGGATATGGTT
CTGGCTTCAGCTCTGGCGGCATGGACTATGGCATGGTTGGTGGGAAGGAGGCTGGAACCGAGTCTCGCTT
TAAACAGTGGACCTCCATGATGGAGGGGCTGCCCTCTGTAGCCACACAGGAAGCCAATATGCACAAAAAT
GGCGCTATAGTGGCCCCTGGTAAAACCCGGGGAGGGTCACCGTACAACCAGTTTGATATCATCCCTGGTG
ACACACTGGGTGGCCATACGGGTCCTGCTGGTGATAGCTGGTTACCTGCCAAATCTCCACCAACAAATAA
AATCGGAAGTAAATCCAGCAATGCCAGTTGGCCTCCAGAATTCCAACCAGGAGTGCCATGGAAAGGTATC
CAAAACATTGACCCTGAATCTGACCCCTATGTCACCCCAGGAAGTGTGCTGGGGGGTACAGCCACATCTC
CCATTGTAGATACTGACCACCAACTGCTGCGGGATAACACCACAGGGTCTAATTCTTCCCTCAACACCTC
GCTGCCTTCACCTGGTGCCTGGCCCTACAGTGCCTCTGACAACTCCTTTACCAACGTTCATAGCACTTCA
GCAAAGTTCCCTGATTACAAATCAACATGGTCCCCAGATCCCATAGGACACAACCCCACTCATCTCTCCA
ACAAGATGTGGAAAAACCATATTTCCTCCAGGAACACTACACCGCTGCCCCGCCCACCTCCTGGTCTGAC
CAACCCCAAACCATCATCTCCCTGGAGCAGCACAGCACCCCGATCAGTCAGGGGGTGGGGGACACAGGAC
TCACGGCTCGCCTCGGCCTCTACCTGGAGTGATGGTGGCTCAGTTCGTCCTAGTTACTGGCTGGTTCTTC
ACAATCTCACCCCACAGATTGATGGGTCAACCTTGAGAACGATCTGCATGCAGCATGGCCCACTGCTGAC
ATTCCATCTGAATCTAACCCAGGGCACTGCCCTGATCCGATACAGCACCAAACAGGAGGCGGCCAAGGCC
CAAACTGCACTGCACATGTGTGTGTTGGGAAACACTACCATCCTTGCTGAGTTTGCCACTGATGATGAAG
TCAGCCGCTTTCTGGCACAAGCTCAGCCCCCTACACCTGCAGCAACCCCAAGTGCGCCAGCTGCGGGGTG
GCAGTCGCTGGAGACCGGCCAGAACCAGTCAGATCCCGTGGGACCTGCTCTGAATCTTTTTGGTGGGTCC
ACTGGGCTCGGGCAGTGGAGCAGCAGCGCTGGTGGCAGCAGCGGGGCCGATCTTGCTGGCGCTTCATTGT
GGGGGCCCCCAAACTATTCTTCTAGCTTATGGGGAGTCCCAACGGTGGAAGATCCCCATAGGATGGGCAG
CCCTGCTCCTTTACTACCTGGTGACCTTCTGGGAGGAGGGTCGGATTCAATCTGAGCGGCCGCACTCGAG
ATATCTAGACCCAGCTTTCTTGTACAAAGTTGGCATTATAAGAAAGCATTGCTTATCAATTTGTTGCAAC
GAACAGGTCACTATCAGTCAAAATAAAATCATTATTTGCCATCCAGCTGCAGCTCTGGCCCGTGTCTCAA
AATCTCTGATGTTACATTGCACAAGATAAAAATATATCATCATGAACAATAAAACTGTCTGCTTACATAA
ACAGTAATACAAGGGGTGTTATGAGCCATATTCAACGGGAAACGTCGAGGCCGCGATTAAATTCCAACAT
GGATGCTGATTTATATGGGTATAAATGGGCTCGCGATAATGTCGGGCAATCAGGTGCGACAATCTATCGC
TTGTATGGGAAGCCCGATGCGCCAGAGTTGTTTCTGAAACATGGCAAAGGTAGCGTTGCCAATGATGTTA
CAGATGAGATGGTCAGACTAAACTGGCTGACGGAATTTATGCCTCTTCCGACCATCAAGCATTTTATCCG
TACTCCTGGTGATGCATGGTTACTCACCACTGCGATCCCCGGAAAAACAGCATTCCAGGTATTAGAAGAA
TATCCTGATTCAGGTGAAAATATTGTTGATGCGCTGGCAGTGTTCCTGCGCCGGTTGCATTCGATTCCTG
TTTGTAATTGTCCTTTTAACAGCGATCGCGTATTTCGTCTCGCTCAGGCGCAATCACGAATGAATAACGG
TTTGGTTGATGCGAGTGATTTTGATGACGAGCGTAATGGCTGGCCTGTTGAACAAGTCTGGAAAGAAATG
CATAAACTTTTGCCATTCTCACCGGATTCAGTCGTCACTCATGGTGATTTCTCACTTGATAACCTTATTT
TTGACGAGGGGAAATTAATAGGTTGTATTGATGTTGGACGAGTCGGAATCGCAGACCGATACCAGGATCT
TGCCATCCTATGGAACTGCCTCGGTGAGTTTTCTCCTTCATTACAGAAACGGCTTTTTCAAAAATATGGT
ATTGATAATCCTGATATGAATAAATTGCAGTTTCATTTGATGCTCGATGAGTTTTTCTAATCAGAATTGG
TTAATTGGTTGTAACATTATTCAGATTGGGCCCCGTTCCACTGAGCGTCAGACCCCGTAGAAAAGATCAA
AGGATCTTCTTGAGATCCTTTTTTTCTGCGCGTAATCTGCTGCTTGCAAACAAAAAAACCACCGCTACCA
GCGGTGGTTTGTTTGCCGGATCAAGAGCTACCAACTCTTTTTCCGAAGGTAACTGGCTTCAGCAGAGCGC
AGATACCAAATACTGTTCTTCTAGTGTAGCCGTAGTTAGGCCACCACTTCAAGAACTCTGTAGCACCGCC
TACATACCTCGCTCTGCTAATCCTGTTACCAGTGGCTGCTGCCAGTGGCGATAAGTCGTGTCTTACCGGG
TTGGACTCAAGACGATAGTTACCGGATAAGGCGCAGCGGTCGGGCTGAACGGGGGGTTCGTGCACACAGC
CCAGCTTGGAGCGAACGACCTACACCGAACTGAGATACCTACAGCGTGAGCTATGAGAAAGCGCCACGCT
TCCCGAAGGGAGAAAGGCGGACAGGTATCCGGTAAGCGGCAGGGTCGGAACAGGAGAGCGCACGAGGGAG
CTTCCAGGGGGAAACGCCTGGTATCTTTATAGTCCTGTCGGGTTTCGCCACCTCTGACTTGAGCGTCGAT
TTTTGTGATGCTCGTCAGGGGGGCGGAGCCTATGGAAAAACGCCAGCAACGCGGCCTTTTTACGGTTCCT
GGCCTTTTGCTGGCCTTTTGCTCACATGTT
Features (pLannotate 1.2.2; 8 found; start..end, strand, type, name):
      1..46      +  rep_origin     RSF ori (fragment): Plasmids containing the RSF 1030 origin of replication can be propagated in E. coli cells that contain additional plasmids with compatible origins.
    106..149     -  terminator     rrnB T1 terminator: Escherichia coli rrnB; transcription terminator T1 from the E. coli rrnB gene
    281..308     +  terminator     rrnB T2 terminator: transcription terminator T2 from the E. coli rrnB gene
    358..457     +  protein_bind   attL1: mutant version of attL; recombination site for the Gateway® LR reaction LR Clonase™
    484..5652    +  CDS            TNRC6B (fragment): TNR6B_HUMAN - Also known as KIAA1093. Experimental evidence at protein level: Swiss-Prot protein existence level 1. Plays a role in RNA-mediated gene silencing by both micro- RNAs (miRNAs) and short interfering RNAs (siRNAs) (PubMed:16289642, PubMed:19167051, PubMed:19304925, PubMed:32354837). Required for miRNA- dependent translational repression and siRNA-dependent endonucleolytic cleavage of complementary mRNAs by argonaute family proteins (PubMed:16289642, PubMed:19167051, PubMed:19304925, PubMed:32354837). As scaffolding protein associates with argonaute proteins bound to partially comple
   5679..5778    -  protein_bind   attL2: mutant version of attL; recombination site for the Gateway® LR reaction LR Clonase™
   5901..6710    +  CDS            KanR: aminoglycoside phosphotransferase; aph(3')-Ia; confers resistance to kanamycin in bacteria or G418 (Geneticin®) in eukaryotes
   6800..7388    +  rep_origin     ori: high-copy-number ColE1/pMB1/pBR322/pUC origin of replication
