[The description below was written by a language model from this plasmid's Addgene catalogue record and pLannotate feature annotations shown in this document.]
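Description:
pENTR4 TNRC6B is a Gateway entry clone built on the pENTR4 backbone and carrying the human TNRC6B (trinucleotide repeat containing 6B, also known as KIAA1093) coding sequence. It is maintained in E. coli through a ColE1/pUC-type origin of replication and selected with kanamycin via an aminoglycoside phosphotransferase (KanR) gene. The catalogue lists it as high copy, although the depositor describes it as medium copy. A short annotated match to an RSF origin at the start of the sequence is only a fragment and is unlikely to be a functional second replicon.

The insert was cloned between SalI and NotI sites and lies in the forward orientation between attL1 and attL2, the recombination sites used by LR Clonase to transfer an open reading frame into attR-containing destination vectors. rrnB T1 and T2 terminators upstream of attL1 shield the insert from read-through transcription originating in the backbone. No promoter, epitope tag or reporter is annotated, which is usual for an entry vector: expression elements and any fusion tags are supplied by the destination vector chosen.

The catalogue gives the insert size as 7,450 bp, but this equals the length of the full deposited sequence. The annotated TNRC6B region spans roughly 5.2 kb and is flagged as a fragment relative to the reference protein, so it may represent a particular isoform or partial match.

TNRC6B is a GW182-family scaffold protein that associates with Argonaute proteins in miRNA- and siRNA-mediated silencing. The associated publication characterised human Argonaute-containing ribonucleoprotein complexes and their bound mRNAs, so this clone most likely served as a source for generating TNRC6B expression constructs for such work.
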