Addgene plasmid #20022: pENTR4 TNRC6B
Depositing lab: Thomas Tuschl. Depositing organization: Rockefeller University. Publication: Molecular characterization of human Argonaute-containing ribonucleoprotein complexes and their bound target mRNAs. Landthaler M, Gaidatzis D, Rothballer A, Chen PY, Soll SJ, Dinic L, Ojo T, Hafner M, Zavolan M, Tuschl T. RNA. 2008 Dec;14(12):2580-96. doi: 10.1261/rna.1351608. Epub 2008 Oct 31. PubMed 18978028.
Backbone
  Vector backbone: pENTR4
  Backbone size w/o insert (bp): 2720
  Vector type: Entry vector
Growth in bacteria
  Bacterial resistance: Kanamycin, 50 μg/mL
  Growth temperature: 37°C
  Growth strain: DH5alpha
  Growth instructions: Author has listed this plasmid as "medium copy"
  Copy number: High Copy
Gene/Insert
  Gene/Insert name: Trinucleotide repeat containing 6B
  Species: H. sapiens (human)
  Insert size (bp): 7450
  Entrez Gene: TNRC6B (a.k.a. GDSBA)
  Cloning method: Restriction Enzyme; 5′ cloning site SalI (unknown if destroyed); 3′ cloning site NotI (unknown if destroyed)
  Sequencing primers: 5′ unknown
Terms and licenses: Academic/Nonprofit Terms; Industry Terms: Not Available to Industry
How to cite: pENTR4 TNRC6B was a gift from Thomas Tuschl (Addgene plasmid # 20022 ; http://n2t.net/addgene:20022 ; RRID:Addgene_20022)
