>Addgene plasmid #20022 | pENTR4 TNRC6B | addgene partial sequence | sequence record 25749 | 20022 with pENTR4-R (attttgagacacgggccaga)
ATTTTGACTGATAGTGACCTGTTCGTTGCAACAAATTGATAAGCAATGCTTTCTTATAATGCCAACTTTG
TACAAGAAAGCTGGGTCTAGATATCTCGAGTGCGGCCGCTCAGATTGAATCCGACCCTCCTCCCAGAAGG
TCACCAGGTAGTAAAGGAGCAGGGCTGCCCATCCTATGGGGATCTTCCACCGTTGGGACTCCCCATAAGC
TAGAAGAATAGTTTGGGGGCCCCCACAATGAAGCGCCAGCAAGATCGGCCCCGCTGCTGCCACCAGCGCT
GCTGCTCCACTGCCCGAGCCCAGTGGACCCACCAAAAAGATTCAGAGCAGGTCCCACGGGATCTGACTGG
TTCTGGCCGGTCTCCAGCGACTGCCACCCCGCAGCTGGCGCACTTGGGGTTGCTGCAGGTGTAGGGGGCT
GAGCTTGTGCCAGAAAGCGGCTGACTTCATCATCAGTGGCAAACTCAGCAAGGATGGTAGTGTTTCCCAA
CACACACATGTGCAGTGCAGTTTGGGCCTTGGCCGCCTCCTGTTTGGTGCTGTATCGGATCAGGGCAGTG
CCCTGGGTTAGATTCAGATGGAATGTCAGCAGTGGGCCATGCTGCAT
