>Addgene plasmid #20022 | pENTR4 TNRC6B | addgene partial sequence | sequence record 25750 | pDONR201F 5'-TCGCGTTAACGCTAGCATGGATCTC-3'
GCANNCTCTAGCGAGAGTGGGAACTGCCAGGCATCAAATAAAACGAAAGGCTCAGTCGGAAGACTGGGCC
TTTCGTTTTATCTGTTGTTTGTCGGTGAACGCTCTCCTGAGTAGGACAAATCCGCCGGGAGCGGATTTGA
ACGTTGTGAAGCAACGGCCCGGAGGGTGGCGGGCAGGACGCCCGCCATAAACTGCCAGGCATCAAACTAA
GCAGAAGGCCATCCTGACGGATGGCCTTTTTGCGTTTCTACAAACTCTTCCTGTTAGTTAGTTACTTAAG
CTCGGGCCCCAAATAATGATTTTATTTTGACTGATAGTGACCTGTTCGTTGCAACAAATTGATAAGCAAT
GCTTTTTTATAATGCCAACTTTGTACAAAAAAGCAGGCTCCACCATGGGAACCAATTCAGTCGACATGAG
AGAGAAGGAGCAAGAAAGGGAAGAACAGTTAATGGAAGACAAGAAAAGGAAGAAAGAGGATAAAAAGAAA
AAAGAAGCCACTCANAAGGTCACGGAACAAAAAACCAAAGTGCCCGAAGTGACGAAACCAAGTTTAAGCC
AACCAACGGCCGCCAGCCCAATTGGCAGCTCTCCATCGCCACCAGTCAATGGTGGCANCAATGCCNAAAG
GGTGGCAGTGCCNAACGGACAACCGCCAAGCGCCGCCCGCTACTGCCTCGGGAGGTGCCNCCGCNATTCC
NTTTNCCNANNNNNNNNNTGTTNNNAAANTNGNNCNCCCCCTCNCTNCTNNATGNTCTTGGGGGTGGGCN
CGCCTCNTCCTGNCNCACNGGANAAACCAACACCCNA
